>Addgene plasmid #146527 | pAc5.1B-EGFP-DmNot4_187-1051_I | depositor full sequence | sequence record 288973 | Full Sequence
CTTCAAGGAATTAATTCTATATTCTAAAAACACAAATGATACTTCTAAAAAAAATCATGAATGGCATCAA
CTCTGAATCAAATCTTTGCAGATGCACCTACTTCTCATTTCCACTGTCACATCATTTTTCCAGATCTCGC
TGCCTGTTATGTGGCCCACAAACCAAGACACGTTTTATGGCCATTAAAGCTGGCTGATCGTCGCCAAACA
CCAAATACATATCAATATGTACATTCGAGAAAGAAGCGATCAAAGAAGCGTCTTCGGGCGAGTAGGAGAA
TGCGGAGGAGAAGGAGAACGAGCTGATCTAGTATCTCTCCACAATCCAATGCCAACTGACCAACTGGCCA
TATTCGGAGCAATTTGAAGCCAATTTCCATCGCCTGGCGATCGCTCCATTCTTGGCTATATGTTTTTCAC
CGTTCCCGGGGCCATTTTCAAAGACTCGTCGGTAAGATAAGATTGTGTCACTCGCTGTCTCTCTTCATTT
GTCGAAGAATGCTGAGGAATTTCGCGATGACGTCGGCGAGTATTTTGAAGAATGAGAATAATTTGTATTT
ATACGAAAATCAGTTAGTGGAATTTTCTACAAAAACATGTTATCTATAGATAATTTTGTTGCAAAATATG
TTGACTATGACAAAGATTGTATGTATATACCTTTAATGTATTCTCATTTTCTTATGTATTTATAATGGCA
ATGATGATACTGATGATATTTTAAGATGATGCCAGACCACAGGCTGATTTCTGCGTCTTTTGCCGAACGC
AGTGCATGTGCGGTTGTTGTTTTTTGGAATAGTTTCAATTTTCGGACTGTCCGCTTTGATTTCAGTTTCT
TGGCTTATTCAAAAAGCAAAGTAAAGCCAAAAAAGCGAGATGGCAATACCAAATGCGGCAAAACGGTAGT
GGAAGGAAAGGGGTGCGGGGCAGCGGAAGGAAGGGTGGGGCGGGGCGTGGCGGGGTCTGTGGCTGGGCGC
GACGTCACCGACGTTGGAGCCACTCCTTTGACCATGTGTGCGTGTGTGTATTATTCGTGTCTCGCCACTC
GCCGGTTGTTTTTTTCTTTTTATCTCGCTCTCTCTAGCGCCATCTCGTACGCATGCTCAACGCACCGCAT
GTTGCCGTGTCCTTTATGCGTCATTTTGGCTCGAAATAGGCAATTATTTAAACAAAGATTAGTCAACGAA
AACGCTAAAATAAATAAGTCTACAATATGGTTACTTATTGCCATGTGTGTGCAGCCAACGATAGCAACAA
AAGCAACAACACAGTGGCTTTCCCTCTTTCACTTTTTGTTTGCAAGCGCGTGCGAGCAAGACGGCACGAC
CGGCAAACGCAATTACGCTGACAAAGAGCAGACGAAGTTTTGGCCGAAAAACATCAAGGCGCCTGATACG
AATGCATTTGCAATAACAATTGCGATATTTAATATTGTTTATGAAGCTGTTTGACTTCAAAACACACAAA
AAAAAAAATAAAACAAATTATTTGAAAGAGAATTAGGAATCGGACAGCTTATCGTTACGGGCTAACAGCA
CACCGAGACGAAATAGCTTACCTGACGTCACAGCCTCTGGAAGAACTGCCGCCAAGCAGAGAGAGAGAGA
AAAAGAGGGAGAGCAGCTTAGACCGCATGTGCTTGTGTGTGAGGCGTCTCTCTCTTCGTCTCCTGTTTGC
GCAAACGCATAGACTGCACTGAGAAAATCGATTACCTATTTTTTATGAATGAATATTTGCACTATTACTA
TTCAAAACTATTAAGATAGCAATCACATTCAATAGCCAAATACTATACCACCTGAGCGATGCAACGAAAT
GATCAATTTGAGCAAAAATGCTGCATATTTAGGACGGCATCATTATAGAAATGCTTCTTGCTGTGTACTT
TTCTCTCGTCTGGCAGCTGTTTCGCCGTTATTGTTAAAACCGGCTTAAGTTAGGTGTGTTTTCTACGACT
AGTGATGCCCCTACTAGAAGATGTGTGTTGCACAAATGTCCCTGAATAACCAATTTGAAGTGCAGATAGC
AGTAAACGTAAGCTAATATGAATATTATTTAACTGTAATGTTTTAATATCGCTGGACATTACTAATAAAC
CCACTATAAACACATGTACATATGTATGTTTTGGCATACAATGAGTAGTTGGGGAAAAAATGTGTAAAAG
CACCGTGACCATCACAGCATAAAGATAACCAGCTGAAGTATCGAATATGAGTAACCCCCAAATTGAATCA
CATGCCGCAACTGATAGGACCCATGGAAGTACACTCTTCATGGCGATATACAAGACACACACAAGCACGA
ACACCCAGTTGCGGAGGAAATTCTCCGTAAATGAAAACCCAATCGGCGAACAATTCATACCCATATATGG
TAAAAGTTTTGAACGCGACTTGAGAGCGGAGAGCATTGCGGCTGATAAGGTTTTAGCGCTAAGCGGGCTT
TATAAAACGGGCTGCGGGACCAGTTTTCATATCACTACCGTTTGAGTTCTTGTGCTGTGTGGATACTCCT
CCCGACACAAAGCCGCTCCATCAGCCAGCAGTCGTCTAATCCAGAGACCCCGGATCGGGGTACCAACATG
GTGAGCAAGGGCGAGGAGCTGTTCACCGGGGTGGTGCCCATCCTGGTCGAGCTGGACGGCGACGTAAACG
GCCACAAGTTCAGCGTGTCCGGCGAGGGCGAGGGCGATGCCACCTACGGCAAGCTGACCCTGAAGTTCAT
CTGCACCACCGGCAAGCTGCCCGTGCCCTGGCCCACCCTCGTGACCACCCTGACCTACGGCGTGCAGTGC
TTCAGCCGCTACCCCGACCACATGAAGCAGCACGACTTCTTCAAGTCCGCCATGCCCGAAGGCTACGTCC
AGGAGCGCACCATCTTCTTCAAGGACGACGGCAACTACAAGACCCGCGCCGAGGTGAAGTTCGAGGGCGA
CACCCTGGTGAACCGCATCGAGCTGAAGGGCATCGACTTCAAGGAGGACGGCAACATCCTGGGGCACAAG
CTGGAGTACAACTACAACAGCCACAACGTCTATATCATGGCCGACAAGCAGAAGAACGGCATCAAGGTGA
ACTTCAAGATCCGCCACAACATCGAGGACGGCAGCGTGCAGCTCGCCGACCACTACCAGCAGAACACCCC
CATCGGCGACGGCCCCGTGCTGCTGCCCGACAACCACTACCTGAGCACCCAGTCCGCCCTGAGCAAAGAC
CCCAACGAGAAGCGCGATCACATGGTCCTGCTGGAGTTCGTGACCGCCGCCGGGATCACTCTCGGCATGG
ACGAGCTGTACAAGCCAAGCTTGAATTCTGCAGATATCCAGCACAGTGGCGGCCGCTCGAGGATGACCAG
CTTGGGGACAACCAAATACTGTAGCCACTTCATGAAGAACCAGCAGTGTCCCAAGAGCGACTGCATGTAC
TTACATGAATTGGGCGATCCCGAGGCCAGTTTCACAAAGGAGGAAATGCATCAGGGAAAGCACCTGGAGT
ACGAGAAGCGCCTGCACGATACTCTAATTGCGTCATTGGGACCGAATGCAACAGGTATTGTAAATGTCGC
GATTCCATCGTCATCGTCAGCGTCATCCTCGTCCTCTGGATCGGGTACAAATGGTTCAAGTGCATCAGGT
AATGCCCAGCAAAAGGAGGCCTGGCCAAGCTTATCGGTCTCGCCCATCAATGGCAAAGAGGCGGCTGCCA
CTGCGACCAGTTCCAGTGGGAAAAGTAAACGGGAGAAGCTGCGCAACGAGAAGAGGCACGAGAAGAACAA
GGCGAAGAATAAGAACGGCAGCAATACAAACGCCAATGCCTCAAACAAGGAGAACTATGTTCCCGAAACG
AGAAGCAGCACAAGTACTGAGACATTCGCAGAGGCTACGGCGGATGCACCGGCTTCCACCAAGGCAGAAC
CGCCGCAAGCCTCTAGCAATAGAACGAGGGCGGATCGTGGAAAAGATCGGACCACGGCTAGTGCAAAGGA
GCAGAAGAAGGGCAAGGAAACTGCTCCAGCACCTGCAGCAAGTAAACCGGCGGAGCGGGTTGAAACAAGC
GAGAGTACAATAAGACAAAAGAAGGCGGAAGTAACCGAAAGCTGTGAAGATAACTTACCACAAAAGAGAT
TAGCGGGAACAAACGTTCAAAGATCTGTGAGCTCTTGTAGCGAAAATAGCGAAGGACACGTCTCTGAGAG
TAGCTTAAGTGAGAAGAGTTTAACTGGTGATTATGTGGAGGAAAAGTGCAATAGTGTGAATTCGGAAAGC
CAGCAAGAAAGTGTAAAGTTTCAGGAGGAGCTCGAAAAGAGCAACGAGGCAATTGTCGAGGCCGAAACGA
TTCTGCCAACAGCTGAGTCCTCTGAGGACATCAGTCCCGCTGCAGTTGCGCCAGGCAATGGAGAAGACGA
AGGATGCTTACCCGTTGTTGATCCAGTCGAACCACCGAGTCTGGCGGATAATGGAAGCAGAGTAACAGAT
GCGCTATCTAAGCTGAACATTTTCGATGACACGCCTAGCTTTTTCACATCGCCATCATTCCAGCAAGCAC
CCATATTAAAGAATAAGCTAGATTTGGAAATGCGACAGTCTCATTTACCTGACTTGGTCAACGACATTGA
TGGAATCCAAAAGGCATCCAATACAAACGAGTGGGAGGAAGCCTTTAAAAATGTGATGATGGGCAACACG
CAGCACATGGAGGAGCAACTGTTGCAGCAGCAACATTTGCAGCAGCATCAGAATTTGCGCCACCAGCTGG
TGTTGCAACAGGAGGAGTTCCTTCGCATGCAAGAATTACAGAAACGCAACAACTTTGCGACGCAAATCAA
CGGTCCTGCGAATGATTTCCTTAGAGCTTATGAGCTGAGAGCTCAAGCCAATGCAATCATTCAGCAACAA
TTATTACAACAGCACGCAGGCGAAAATCTATTTGGCGGCAACATGTCGAAGTTCTTCGATTTCCATAAAA
GTCAGCCGCAGTCACACCATCAGTATCTAAATGGACATCCGCCTCAAATCAATGGGAATGGTGCTGTGCC
GGAGCCGCAAAGAGTGGCGGCCTCTTTGGAAAGCAATCGACTGAATTCGCCTTTTGTCGAAAATGGACTT
ATTAACTCGCAGCAGCAGCAGCAGCAGCAGCAACAGCAACAAAAGCAGAGAATGATGGGAATGTATGAAT
TTATGCCTCCAAACACGCAATCTCAGCAGAATCGGTTTACACAGAACTCGATAGTCGACGATGACTTAGG
ATTCGACCCGTTCGTTGAGACCCAAAAGGGACTTGCTGAACTTATGGAAAATGAGGTGGTCCAAAAACAG
AGTATTAATAATGAGAACCCCTTGCCGAAGTTGCCGCCACAGCCTCAAGTTCCACCCCATCCGCAATTGG
TGGACAACCTGCAGCGAGCTCGCATGCCGCCGCCAGGCTTCAATCACGTCAACACATTGGGCTTGGGCGG
TGCATCCAGACTGCAGCTCACCAGCAAAATAATGCCCTTCATGAACATGCCCGTTAATGGGGTGGGCAAC
AGCGGTGCCCAGGGACAGCACCAAATGCCAATGGGTGTCAACTGGAATGCGCCGATGGGCATGCACCAGA
ACCCGGGACAGCCCGTGGGTGATTCGCAATTGCAGCATCCAATGGCTCACAACAAGGTTTACAACAACAG
TGATTGGACTTCAATGGATCCGGCTATACTTTCGTTTAGACAGTATTCTTCTTTTCCACAAAACCAAATT
CCCCCACATCCTCAGCAGCAACAGGATTTATTTTTGCAGCATTTGGCTCAACAGCAAAATTCCCAGAGTG
GTGGTTTCAACAACCAGGCACAGCAAATGCTTCCTATGGGGATGCCCAATAGTTTGCTGAACGGACAACA
AACGCAGCCGCCACAGGTCAATGCCAATGTTCAGGGCATGCTTGAGTTTTTAAAAAGCCGTCAATTCGTT
TAGTTCGAAGGTAAGCCTATCCCTAACCCTCTCCTCGGTCTCGATTCTACGCGTACCGGTCATCATCACC
ATCACCATTGAGTTTAAACCCGCTGATCAGCCTCGACTGTGCCTTCTAAGGCCTGAGCTCGCTGATCAGC
CTCGATCGAGGATCCAGACATGATAAGATACATTGATGAGTTTGGACAAACCACAACTAGAATGCAGTGA
AAAAAATGCTTTATTTGTGAAATTTGTGATGCTATTGCTTTATTTGTAACCATTATAAGCTGCAATAAAC
AAGTTAACAACAACAATTGCATTCATTTTATGTTTCAGGTTCAGGGGGAGGTGTGGGAGGTTTTTTAAAG
CAAGTAAAACCTCTACAAATGTGGTATGGCTGATTATGATCAGTCGACCGATGCCCTTGAGAGCCTTCAA
CCCAGTCAGCTCCTTCCGGTGGGCGCGGGGCATGACTATCGTCGCCGCACTTATGACTGTCTTCTTTATC
ATGCAACTCGTAGGACAGGTGCCGGCAGCGCTCTGGGTCATTTTCGGCGAGGACCGCTTTCGCTGGAGCG
CGACGATGATCGGCCTGTCGCTTGCGGTATTCGGAATCTTGCACGCCCTCGCTCAAGCCTTCGTCACTGG
TCCCGCCACCAAACGTTTCGGCGAGAAGCAGGCCATTATCGCCGGCATGGCGGCCGACGCGCTGGGCTAC
GTCTTGCTGGCGTTCGCGACGCGAGGCTGGATGGCCTTCCCCATTATGATTCTTCTCGCTTCCGGCGGCA
TCGGGATGCCCGCGTTGCAGGCCATGCTGTCCAGGCAGGTAGATGACGACCATCAGGGACAGCTTCAAGG
ATCGCTCGCGGCTCTTACCAGCCAGCAAAAGGCCAGGAACCGTAAAAAGGCCGCGTTGCTGGCGTTTTTC
CATAGGCTCCGCCCCCCTGACGAGCATCACAAAAATCGACGCTCAAGTCAGAGGTGGCGAAACCCGACAG
GACTATAAAGATACCAGGCGTTTCCCCCTGGAAGCTCCCTCGTGCGCTCTCCTGTTCCGACCCTGCCGCT
TACCGGATACCTGTCCGCCTTTCTCCCTTCGGGAAGCGTGGCGCTTTCTCAATGCTCACGCTGTAGGTAT
CTCAGTTCGGTGTAGGTCGTTCGCTCCAAGCTGGGCTGTGTGCACGAACCCCCCGTTCAGCCCGACCGCT
GCGCCTTATCCGGTAACTATCGTCTTGAGTCCAACCCGGTAAGACACGACTTATCGCCACTGGCAGCAGC
CACTGGTAACAGGATTAGCAGAGCGAGGTATGTAGGCGGTGCTACAGAGTTCTTGAAGTGGTGGCCTAAC
TACGGCTACACTAGAAGGACAGTATTTGGTATCTGCGCTCTGCTGAAGCCAGTTACCTTCGGAAAAAGAG
TTGGTAGCTCTTGATCCGGCAAACAAACCACCGCTGGTAGCGGTGGTTTTTTTGTTTGCAAGCAGCAGAT
TACGCGCAGAAAAAAAGGATCTCAAGAAGATCCTTTGATCTTTTCTACGGGGTCTGACGCTCAGTGGAAC
GAAAACTCACGTTAAGGGATTTTGGTCATGAGATTATCAAAAAGGATCTTCACCTAGATCCTTTTAAATT
AAAAATGAAGTTTTAAATCAATCTAAAGTATATATGAGTAAACTTGGTCTGACAGTTACCAATGCTTAAT
CAGTGAGGCACCTATCTCAGCGATCTGTCTATTTCGTTCATCCATAGTTGCCTGACTCCCCGTCGTGTAG
ATAACTACGATACGGGAGGGCTTACCATCTGGCCCCAGTGCTGCAATGATACCGCGAGACCCACGCTCAC
CGGCTCCAGATTTATCAGCAATAAACCAGCCAGCCGGAAGGGCCGAGCGCAGAAGTGGTCCTGCAACTTT
ATCCGCCTCCATCCAGTCTATTAATTGTTGCCGGGAAGCTAGAGTAAGTAGTTCGCCAGTTAATAGTTTG
CGCAACGTTGTTGCCATTGCTGCAGGCATCGTGGTGTCACGCTCGTCGTTTGGTATGGCTTCATTCAGCT
CCGGTTCCCAACGATCAAGGCGAGTTACATGATCCCCCATGTTGTGCAAAAAAGCGGTTAGCTCCTTCGG
TCCTCCGATCGTTGTCAGAAGTAAGTTGGCCGCAGTGTTATCACTCATGGTTATGGCAGCACTGCATAAT
TCTCTTACTGTCATGCCATCCGTAAGATGCTTTTCTGTGACTGGTGAGTACTCAACCAAGTCATTCTGAG
AATAGTGTATGCGGCGACCGAGTTGCTCTTGCCCGGCGTCAACACGGGATAATACCGCGCCACATAGCAG
AACTTTAAAAGTGCTCATCATTGGAAAACGTTCTTCGGGGCGAAAACTCTCAAGGATCTTACCGCTGTTG
AGATCCAGTTCGATGTAACCCACTCGTGCACCCAACTGATCTTCAGCATCTTTTACTTTCACCAGCGTTT
CTGGGTGAGCAAAAACAGGAAGGCAAAATGCCGCAAAAAAGGGAATAAGGGCGACACGGAAATGTTGAAT
ACTCATACTCTTCCTTTTTCAATATTATTGAAGCATTTATCAGGGTTATTGTCTCATGAGCGGATACATA
TTTGAATGTATTTAGAAAAATAAACAAATAGGGGTTCCGCGCACATTTCCCCGAAAAGTGCCACCTGACG
TCTAAGAAACCATTATTATCATGACATTAACCTATAAAAATAGGCGTATCACGAGGCCCTTTCGT
Features (pLannotate 1.2.2; 10 found; start..end, strand, type, name):
     56..2568    +  promoter       Ac5 promoter: Drosophila melanogaster actin 5C promoter
   2588..3304    +  CDS            EGFP: EGFP is a basic (constitutively fluorescent) green fluorescent protein published in 1996, derived from Aequorea victoria. It is reported to be a rapidly-maturing weak dimer with moderate acid sensitivity.
   3341..3565    +  CDS            CNOT4 (fragment): CNOT4_HUMAN - Also known as NOT4. Experimental evidence at protein level: Swiss-Prot protein existence level 1. Has E3 ubiquitin ligase activity, promoting ubiquitination and degradation of target proteins (PubMed:11823428, PubMed:22159038, PubMed:26575292). Involved in activation of the JAK/STAT pathway (PubMed:11823428, PubMed:22159038). Catalyzes ubiquitination of methylated RBM15 (PubMed:26575292). Plays a role in quality control of translation of mitochondrial outer membrane-localized mRNA (PubMed:29861391). As part of the PINK1-regulated signaling, upon mitochondria damage, ubiquitinates
   5960..6001    +  CDS            V5 tag: epitope tag from simian virus 5
   6101..6235    -  polyA_signal   SV40 poly(A) signal: SV40 polyadenylation signal
   6258..6342    -  CDS            large T antigen (fragment): large T antigen from SV40 (simian virus 40)
   6343..6813    +  CDS            TcR (fragment): tetracycline efflux protein; tet; confers resistance to tetracycline
   6857..7445    -  rep_origin     ori: high-copy-number ColE1/pMB1/pBR322/pUC origin of replication
   7616..8476    -  CDS            AmpR: β-lactamase; bla; confers resistance to ampicillin, carbenicillin, and related antibiotics
   8477..8581    -  promoter       AmpR promoter: bla
