[The description below was written by a language model from this plasmid's Addgene catalogue record and pLannotate feature annotations shown in this document.]
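Description:
pAc5.1B-EGFP-DmNot4_187-1051_I is an 8,675 nt insect expression plasmid for producing an EGFP-tagged fragment of the Drosophila melanogaster Not4 protein (gene CG31716) in fly cells. The catalogue lists the backbone as unknown, although the name and annotated parts point to a pAc5.1-type vector. In bacteria it is maintained through a ColE1/pUC-type origin and selected with ampicillin via the β-lactamase gene and its own promoter. The repository lists it as low copy, even though the origin annotation describes a high-copy type. A partial tetracycline-resistance coding fragment and a small piece of SV40 large T antigen are also annotated; these appear to be backbone remnants rather than functional elements.

Expression is driven by the constitutive Drosophila actin 5C (Ac5) promoter, followed by the EGFP coding sequence and then the Not4 insert covering residues 187–1051, so the protein is made as an N-terminal EGFP fusion lacking the first 186 residues. The automated annotation marks only a short segment of the insert, by homology to human CNOT4, an E3 ubiquitin ligase; the rest of the insert is unannotated. A V5 epitope sequence lies downstream of the insert, but the record does not say whether it is in frame and translated. An SV40 polyadenylation signal follows.

Relative to the reference transcript, the insert carries seven silent changes and five amino-acid substitutions (G207S, S402G, A405T, V537D, I899M), which the depositor found in two clones from independent experiments. The stated purpose is simply insect expression of this fragment; the EGFP tag would suit localisation or pull-down studies. The depositor sequence may be theoretical or based on Sanger sequencing.
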