Addgene plasmid #146527: pAc5.1B-EGFP-DmNot4_187-1051_I
Purpose: Insect Expression of DmNot4_187-1051
Depositing lab: Elisa Izaurralde. Depositing organization: Max Planck Institute for Developmental Biology.
Backbone
  Vector backbone: Unknown
  Vector type: Insect Expression
Growth in bacteria
  Bacterial resistance: Ampicillin, 100 μg/mL
  Growth temperature: 37°C
  Growth strain: DH5alpha
  Copy number: Low Copy
Gene/Insert
  Gene/Insert name: DmNot4_187-1051
  Species: D. melanogaster (fly)
  Mutation: 7 silent mutations and 5 non silent mutations G207S, S402G, A405T, V537D, I899M compared to the sequence given by NM_164919.2; the annotated variations were found in two different clones from 2 independent experiments.
  Entrez Gene: CG31716 (a.k.a. CG5244, cg5251, CG5251, Dmel\CG31716, not3/5, not4, NOT4)
  Cloning method: Unknown
Terms and licenses: Academic/Nonprofit Terms; Industry Terms: Not Available to Industry
Depositor comments: Plasmids from this collection were made available to the research community and donated after the lab closed. Please note that the sequence provided by the depositing laboratory may be theoretical/predicted or based on Sanger sequencing results. There may be discrepancies between sequencing results obtained by Addgene and the depositor sequence. If an Addgene verified sequence is not available, please contact before placing your order to request that our lab fully sequence the plasmid.
How to cite: pAc5.1B-EGFP-DmNot4_187-1051_I was a gift from Elisa Izaurralde (Addgene plasmid # 146527 ; http://n2t.net/addgene:146527 ; RRID:Addgene_146527)
